Addgene plasmid #107539: pTE3328
Purpose: Expresses As crRNA and human codon optimized AsCpf1(RR mutant) in mammalian cells.
Depositing lab: Ervin Welker. Publication: Mb- and FnCpf1 nucleases are active in mammalian cells: activities and PAM preferences of four wild-type Cpf1 nucleases and of their altered PAM specificity variants. Toth E, Czene BC, Kulcsar PI, Krausz SL, Talas A, Nyeste A, Varga E, Huszar K, Weinhardt N, Ligeti Z, Borsy AE, Fodor E, Welker E. Nucleic Acids Res. 2018 Sep 20. pii: 5103950. doi: 10.1093/nar/gky815. PubMed 30239882.
Backbone
  Vector backbone: pcDNA3.1
  Backbone size w/o insert (bp): 4482
  Total vector size (bp): 9719
  Vector type: Mammalian Expression
  Selectable markers: Neomycin (select with G418)
Growth in bacteria
  Bacterial resistance: Ampicillin, 100 μg/mL
  Growth temperature: 37°C
  Growth strain: DH5alpha
  Copy number: High Copy
Gene/Insert 1
  Gene/Insert name: As crRNA (alt name: CRISPR RNA for Acidaminococcus sp. Cpf1 nuclease)
  Insert size (bp): 47
  Promoter: human U6
  Cloning method: Unknown
  Sequencing primers: 5′ AAAACAGGAAGGCAAAATGC
Gene/Insert 2
  Gene/Insert name: hAsCpf1(RR mutant) (alt name: human codon optimized Acidaminococcus sp. Cpf1 nuclease (RR mutant))
  Insert size (bp): 4107
  Mutation: S542R, K607R
  Promoter: CMV
  Tag / fusion protein: NLS (C terminal on insert); 3xHA (C terminal on insert); SV40 NLS (N terminal on insert)
  Cloning method: Unknown
  Sequencing primers: 5′ CGCAAATGGGCGGTAGGCGTG; 3′ TAGAAGGCACAGTCGAGG
Terms and licenses: Academic/Nonprofit Terms; Industry Terms: Not Available to Industry
How to cite: pTE3328 was a gift from Ervin Welker (Addgene plasmid # 107539 ; http://n2t.net/addgene:107539 ; RRID:Addgene_107539)
