[The description below was written by a language model from this plasmid's Addgene catalogue record and pLannotate feature annotations shown in this document.]
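Description:
pTE3328 is a pcDNA3.1-based mammalian expression plasmid of about 9.7 kb that delivers both components of an Acidaminococcus sp. Cpf1 (Cas12a) genome-editing system from a single vector. It is propagated in E. coli as a high-copy plasmid through a ColE1/pUC-type origin with ampicillin selection (AmpR under its own bla promoter), and it also carries an f1 phage origin. For mammalian cells, an SV40 early promoter drives the neomycin phosphotransferase gene, terminated by an SV40 poly(A) signal, allowing G418 selection of stable transfectants. Small lac-region, ble and bom fragments annotated in the backbone appear to be cloning remnants with no stated function.

The payload consists of two divergently oriented transcription units. A human U6 RNA polymerase III promoter on the reverse strand drives the short As crRNA cassette (47 bp insert); the record does not state what spacer or target, if any, it carries, and the crRNA itself is not annotated in the feature tables. On the forward strand, the CMV enhancer/promoter, followed by a T7 promoter, drives human codon-optimized AsCpf1 carrying the S542R and K607R substitutions (the "RR" variant, which has altered PAM specificity). The nuclease is flanked by an N-terminal SV40 NLS (listed in the catalogue but not annotated) and a C-terminal nucleoplasmin NLS followed by a 3xHA epitope tag for detection, and the transcript ends at the bGH polyadenylation signal. The depositor and resequenced records agree in feature layout and differ by only three nucleotides in length. The plasmid comes from work comparing the activities and PAM preferences of Cpf1 nucleases and their PAM variants in mammalian cells.
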