Features (pLannotate 1.2.2; 23 found; start..end, strand, type, name):
     28..80      -  misc_feature   bom (fragment): basis of mobility region from pBR322
    221..461     -  promoter       U6 promoter: RNA polymerase III promoter for human U6 snRNA
    524..827     +  enhancer       CMV enhancer: human cytomegalovirus immediate early enhancer
    828..1031    +  promoter       CMV promoter: human cytomegalovirus (CMV) immediate early promoter
   1027..1060    +  LTR            5' LTR (truncated) (fragment): truncated 5' long terminal repeat (LTR) from HIV-1
   1076..1094    +  promoter       T7 promoter: promoter for bacteriophage T7 RNA polymerase
   1187..5104    +  CDS            AsCpf1: CRISPR-associated protein from Acidaminococcus sp. BV3L6 (Zetsche et al., 2015)
   5105..5152    +  CDS            nucleoplasmin NLS: bipartite nuclear localization signal from nucleoplasmin
   5159..5239    +  CDS            3xHA: three tandem HA epitope tags
   5319..5543    +  polyA_signal   bGH poly(A) signal: bovine growth hormone polyadenylation signal
   5547..5568    +  promoter       SV40 promoter (fragment): SV40 enhancer and early promoter
   5589..6017    +  rep_origin     f1 ori (sequence partly withheld): f1 bacteriophage origin of replication; arrow indicates direction of (+) strand synthesis
   6031..6360    +  promoter       SV40 promoter: SV40 enhancer and early promoter
   6427..7218    +  CDS            neo: KKA2_KLEPN - Also known as kan, nptII. Experimental evidence at protein level: Swiss-Prot protein existence level 1. Resistance to kanamycin, neomycin, paromomycin, ribostamycin, butirosin and gentamicin B. From Klebsiella pneumoniae.
   7242..7400    +  CDS            ble (fragment): BLE_KLEPN - Experimental evidence at protein level: Swiss-Prot protein existence level 1. Binding protein with a strong affinity to the bleomycin family of antibiotics. Binds to CL990; an antimitotic-antibiotic compound. From Klebsiella pneumoniae.
   7395..7516    +  polyA_signal   SV40 poly(A) signal: SV40 polyadenylation signal
   7589..7605    -  protein_bind   lac operator: The lac repressor binds to the lac operator to inhibit transcription in E. coli. This inhibition can be relieved by adding lactose or isopropyl-β-D-thiogalactopyranoside (IPTG). lac repressor encoded by lacI
   7613..7643    -  promoter       lac promoter: promoter for the E. coli lac operon
   7658..7679    -  protein_bind   CAP binding site: CAP binding activates transcription in the presence of cAMP. E. coli catabolite activator protein
   7692..7784    -  CDS            lacI (fragment): lac repressor; lacI; The lac repressor binds to the lac operator to inhibit transcription in E. coli. This inhibition can be relieved by adding lactose or isopropyl-β-D-thiogalactopyranoside (IPTG).
   7967..8552    -  rep_origin     ori: high-copy-number ColE1/pMB1/pBR322/pUC origin of replication
   8723..9583    -  CDS            AmpR: β-lactamase; bla; confers resistance to ampicillin, carbenicillin, and related antibiotics
   9584..9688    -  promoter       AmpR promoter: bla
>Addgene plasmid #107539 | pTE3328 | depositor full sequence | sequence record 202835 | pTE3328 sequence 9719 bps
GACGGATCGGGAGATCTCCCGATCCCCTATGGTGCACTCTCAGTACAATCTGCTCTGATGCCGCATAGTT
AAGCCAGTATCTGCTCCCTGCTTGTGTGTTGGAGGTCGCTGAGTAGTGCGCGAGCAAAATTTAAGCTACA
ACAAGGCAAGGCTTGACCGACAATTAAAAAAGGAGACGGGATCCCGTCTCCATCTACAAGAGTAGAAATT
ACGGTGTTTCGTCCTTTCCACAAGATATATAAAGCCAAGAAATCGAAATACTTTCAAGTTACGGTAAGCA
TATGATAGTCCATTTTAAAACATAATTTTAAAACTGCAAACTACCCAAGAAATTATTACTTTCTACGTCA
CGTATTTTGTACTAATATCTTTGTGTTTACAGTCAAATTAATTCCAATTATCTCTCTAACAGCCTTGTAT
CGTATATGCAAATATGAAGGAATCATGGGAAATAGGCCCTCACTAGTTATTAATAGTAATCAATTACGGG
GTCATTAGTTCATAGCCCATATATGGAGTTCCGCGTTACATAACTTACGGTAAATGGCCCGCCTGGCTGA
CCGCCCAACGACCCCCGCCCATTGACGTCAATAATGACGTATGTTCCCATAGTAACGCCAATAGGGACTT
TCCATTGACGTCAATGGGTGGAGTATTTACGGTAAACTGCCCACTTGGCAGTACATCAAGTGTATCATAT
GCCAAGTACGCCCCCTATTGACGTCAATGACGGTAAATGGCCCGCCTGGCATTATGCCCAGTACATGACC
TTATGGGACTTTCCTACTTGGCAGTACATCTACGTATTAGTCATCGCTATTACCATGGTGATGCGGTTTT
GGCAGTACATCAATGGGCGTGGATAGCGGTTTGACTCACGGGGATTTCCAAGTCTCCACCCCATTGACGT
CAATGGGAGTTTGTTTTGGCACCAAAATCAACGGGACTTTCCAAAATGTCGTAACAACTCCGCCCCATTG
ACGCAAATGGGCGGTAGGCGTGTACGGTGGGAGGTCTATATAAGCAGAGCTCTCTGGCTAACTAGAGAAC
CCACTGCTTACTGGCTTATCGAAATTAATACGACTCACTATAGGGAGACCCAAGCTGGCTAGCGTTTAAA
CTTAAGCTTGCCACCATGGCCCCAAAGAAGAAGCGGAAGGTCGGTATCCACGGAGTCCCAGCAGCCACAC
AGTTCGAGGGCTTTACCAACCTGTATCAGGTGAGCAAGACACTGCGGTTTGAGCTGATCCCACAGGGCAA
GACCCTGAAGCACATCCAGGAGCAGGGCTTCATCGAGGAGGACAAGGCCCGCAATGATCACTACAAGGAG
CTGAAGCCCATCATCGATCGGATCTACAAGACCTATGCCGACCAGTGCCTGCAGCTGGTGCAGCTGGATT
GGGAGAACCTGAGCGCCGCCATCGACTCCTATAGAAAGGAGAAAACCGAGGAGACAAGGAACGCCCTGAT
CGAGGAGCAGGCCACATATCGCAATGCCATCCACGACTACTTCATCGGCCGGACAGACAACCTGACCGAT
GCCATCAATAAGAGACACGCCGAGATCTACAAGGGCCTGTTCAAGGCCGAGCTGTTTAATGGCAAGGTGC
TGAAGCAGCTGGGCACCGTGACCACAACCGAGCACGAGAACGCCCTGCTGCGGAGCTTCGACAAGTTTAC
AACCTACTTCTCCGGCTTTTATGAGAACAGGAAGAACGTGTTCAGCGCCGAGGATATCAGCACAGCCATC
CCACACCGCATCGTGCAGGACAACTTCCCCAAGTTTAAGGAGAATTGTCACATCTTCACACGCCTGATCA
CCGCCGTGCCCAGCCTGCGGGAGCACTTTGAGAACGTGAAGAAGGCCATCGGCATCTTCGTGAGCACCTC
CATCGAGGAGGTGTTTTCCTTCCCTTTTTATAACCAGCTGCTGACACAGACCCAGATCGACCTGTATAAC
CAGCTGCTGGGAGGAATCTCTCGGGAGGCAGGCACCGAGAAGATCAAGGGCCTGAACGAGGTGCTGAATC
TGGCCATCCAGAAGAATGATGAGACAGCCCACATCATCGCCTCCCTGCCACACAGATTCATCCCCCTGTT
TAAGCAGATCCTGTCCGATAGGAACACCCTGTCTTTCATCCTGGAGGAGTTTAAGAGCGACGAGGAAGTG
ATCCAGTCCTTCTGCAAGTACAAGACACTGCTGAGAAACGAGAACGTGCTGGAGACAGCCGAGGCCCTGT
TTAACGAGCTGAACAGCATCGACCTGACACACATCTTCATCAGCCACAAGAAGCTGGAGACAATCAGCAG
CGCCCTGTGCGACCACTGGGATACACTGAGGAATGCCCTGTATGAGCGGAGAATCTCCGAGCTGACAGGC
AAGATCACCAAGTCTGCCAAGGAGAAGGTGCAGCGCAGCCTGAAGCACGAGGATATCAACCTGCAGGAGA
TCATCTCTGCCGCAGGCAAGGAGCTGAGCGAGGCCTTCAAGCAGAAAACCAGCGAGATCCTGTCCCACGC
ACACGCCGCCCTGGATCAGCCACTGCCTACAACCCTGAAGAAGCAGGAGGAGAAGGAGATCCTGAAGTCT
CAGCTGGACAGCCTGCTGGGCCTGTACCACCTGCTGGACTGGTTTGCCGTGGATGAGTCCAACGAGGTGG
ACCCCGAGTTCTCTGCCCGGCTGACCGGCATCAAGCTGGAGATGGAGCCTTCTCTGAGCTTCTACAACAA
GGCCAGAAATTATGCCACCAAGAAGCCCTACTCCGTGGAGAAGTTCAAGCTGAACTTTCAGATGCCTACA
CTGGCCCGGGGCTGGGACGTGAATAAGGAGAAGAACAATGGCGCCATCCTGTTTGTGAAGAACGGCCTGT
ACTATCTGGGCATCATGCCAAAGCAGAAGGGCAGGTATAAGGCCCTCAGCTTCGAGCCCACAGAGAAAAC
CAGCGAGGGCTTTGATAAGATGTACTATGACTACTTTCCGGATGCCGCCAAGATGATCCCACGGTGCAGC
ACCCAGCTGAAGGCGGTGACCGCCCACTTTCAGACCCACACAACCCCCATCCTGCTGTCCAACAATTTCA
TCGAGCCTCTGGAGATCACAAAGGAGATCTACGACCTGAACAATCCTGAGAAGGAGCCAAAGAAGTTTCA
GACAGCGTACGCCAAGAAAACCGGCGACCAGAAGGGCTACAGAGAGGCCCTGTGCAAGTGGATCGACTTC
ACAAGGGATTTTCTGTCCAAGTATACCAAGACAACCTCTATCGATCTGTCTAGCCTGCGGCCATCCTCTC
AGTATAAGGACCTGGGCGAGTACTATGCCGAGCTGAATCCCCTGCTGTACCACATCAGCTTCCAGAGAAT
CGCCGAGAAGGAGATCATGGATGCCGTGGAGACAGGCAAGCTGTACCTGTTCCAGATCTATAACAAGGAC
TTTGCCAAGGGCCACCACGGCAAGCCTAATCTGCACACACTGTATTGGACCGGTCTGTTTTCTCCAGAGA
ACCTGGCCAAGACAAGCATCAAGCTGAATGGCCAGGCCGAGCTGTTCTACCGCCCTAAGTCCAGGATGAA
GAGGATGGCACACCGGCTGGGAGAGAAGATGCTGAACAAGAAGCTGAAGGATCAGAAAACCCCAATCCCC
GACACCCTGTACCAGGAGCTGTACGACTATGTGAATCACAGACTGTCCCACGACCTGTCTGATGAGGCCA
GGGCCCTGCTGCCCAACGTGATCACCAAGGAGGTGTCTCACGAGATCATCAAGGATAGGCGCTTTACCAG
CGACAAGTTCTTTTTCCACGTGCCTATCACACTGAACTATCAGGCCGCCAATTCCCCATCTAAGTTCAAC
CAGAGGGTGAATGCCTACCTGAAGGAGCACCCCGAGACACCTATCATCGGCATCGATCGGGGCGAGAGAA
ACCTGATCTATATCACAGTGATCGACTCCACCGGCAAGATCCTGGAGCAGCGGAGCCTGAACACCATCCA
GCAGTTTGATTACCAGAAGAAGCTGGACAACAGGGAGAAGGAGAGGGTGGCAGCAAGGCAGGCCTGGTCT
GTGGTGGGCACAATCAAGGATCTGAAGCAGGGCTATCTGAGCCAGGTCATCCACGAGATCGTGGACCTGA
TGATCCACTACCAGGCCGTGGTGGTGCTGGAGAACCTGAATTTCGGCTTTAAGAGCAAGAGGACCGGCAT
CGCCGAGAAGGCCGTGTACCAGCAGTTCGAGAAGATGCTGATCGATAAGCTGAATTGCCTGGTGCTGAAG
GACTATCCAGCAGAGAAAGTGGGAGGCGTGCTGAACCCATACCAGCTGACAGACCAGTTCACCTCCTTTG
CCAAGATGGGCACCCAGTCTGGCTTCCTGTTTTACGTGCCTGCCCCATATACATCTAAGATCGATCCCCT
GACCGGCTTCGTGGACCCCTTCGTGTGGAAAACCATCAAGAATCACGAGAGCCGCAAGCACTTCCTGGAG
GGCTTCGACTTTCTGCACTACGACGTGAAAACCGGCGACTTCATCCTGCACTTTAAGATGAACAGAAATC
TGTCCTTCCAGAGGGGCCTGCCCGGCTTTATGCCTGCATGGGATATCGTGTTCGAGAAGAACGAGACACA
GTTTGACGCCAAGGGCACCCCTTTCATCGCCGGCAAGAGAATCGTGCCAGTGATCGAGAATCACAGATTC
ACCGGCAGATACCGGGACCTGTATCCTGCCAACGAGCTGATCGCCCTGCTGGAGGAGAAGGGCATCGTGT
TCAGGGATGGCTCCAACATCCTGCCAAAGCTGCTGGAGAATGACGATTCTCACGCCATCGACACCATGGT
GGCCCTGATCCGCAGCGTGCTGCAGATGCGGAACTCCAATGCCGCCACAGGCGAGGACTATATCAACAGC
CCCGTGCGCGATCTGAATGGCGTGTGCTTCGACTCCCGGTTTCAGAACCCAGAGTGGCCCATGGACGCCG
ATGCCAATGGCGCCTACCACATCGCCCTGAAGGGCCAGCTGCTGCTGAATCACCTGAAGGAGAGCAAGGA
TCTGAAGCTGCAGAACGGCATCTCCAATCAGGACTGGCTGGCCTACATCCAGGAGCTGCGCAACAAAAGG
CCGGCGGCCACGAAAAAGGCCGGCCAGGCAAAAAAGAAAAAGGGATCCTACCCATACGATGTTCCAGATT
ACGCTTATCCCTACGACGTGCCTGATTATGCATACCCATATGATGTCCCCGACTATGCCTAAGAATTCTG
CAGATATCCAGCACAGTGGCGGCCGCTCGAGTCTAGAGGGCCCGTTTAAACCCGCTGATCAGCCTCGACT
GTGCCTTCTAGTTGCCAGCCATCTGTTGTTTGCCCCTCCCCCGTGCCTTCCTTGACCCTGGAAGGTGCCA
CTCCCACTGTCCTTTCCTAATAAAATGAGGAAATTGCATCGCATTGTCTGAGTAGGTGTCATTCTATTCT
GGGGGGTGGGGTGGGGCAGGACAGCAAGGGGGAGGATTGGGAAGACAATAGCAGGCATGCTGGGGATGCG
GTGGGCTCTATGGCTTCTGAGGCGGAAAGAACCAGCTGGGGCTCTAGGGGGTATCCCC
[124 nt withheld, positions 5589-5712]
C
[91 nt withheld, positions 5714-5804]
A
[49 nt withheld, positions 5806-5854]
CCTTTGACGTTGGAGTCCACGTTCTTT
[37 nt withheld, positions 5882-5918]
ACCCTATCTCGGTCTATTCTTTTGATTTATAAGGGATTTTGCCGATTTCGGCCTATTGGTTAAAAAATGA
GCTGATTTAACAAAAATTTAACGCGAATTAATTCTGTGGAATGTGTGTCAGTTAGGGTGTGGAAAGTCCC
CAGGCTCCCCAGCAGGCAGAAGTATGCAAAGCATGCATCTCAATTAGTCAGCAACCAGGTGTGGAAAGTC
CCCAGGCTCCCCAGCAGGCAGAAGTATGCAAAGCATGCATCTCAATTAGTCAGCAACCATAGTCCCGCCC
CTAACTCCGCCCATCCCGCCCCTAACTCCGCCCAGTTCCGCCCATTCTCCGCCCCATGGCTGACTAATTT
TTTTTATTTATGCAGAGGCCGAGGCCGCCTCTGCCTCTGAGCTATTCCAGAAGTAGTGAGGAGGCTTTTT
TGGAGGCCTAGGCTTTTGCAAAAAGCTCCCGGGAGCTTGTATATCCATTTTCGGATCTGATCAAGAGACA
GGATGAGGATCGTTTCGCATGATTGAACAAGATGGATTGCACGCAGGTTCTCCGGCCGCTTGGGTGGAGA
GGCTATTCGGCTATGACTGGGCACAACAGACAATCGGCTGCTCTGATGCCGCCGTGTTCCGGCTGTCAGC
GCAGGGGCGCCCGGTTCTTTTTGTCAAGACCGACCTGTCCGGTGCCCTGAATGAACTGCAGGACGAGGCA
GCGCGGCTATCGTGGCTGGCCACGACGGGCGTTCCTTGCGCAGCTGTGCTCGACGTTGTCACTGAAGCGG
GAAGGGACTGGCTGCTATTGGGCGAAGTGCCGGGGCAGGATCTCCTGTCATCTCACCTTGCTCCTGCCGA
GAAAGTATCCATCATGGCTGATGCAATGCGGCGGCTGCATACGCTTGATCCGGCTACCTGCCCATTCGAC
CACCAAGCGAAACATCGCATCGAGCGAGCACGTACTCGGATGGAAGCCGGTCTTGTCGATCAGGATGATC
TGGACGAAGAGCATCAGGGGCTCGCGCCAGCCGAACTGTTCGCCAGGCTCAAGGCGCGCATGCCCGACGG
CGAGGATCTCGTCGTGACCCATGGCGATGCCTGCTTGCCGAATATCATGGTGGAAAATGGCCGCTTTTCT
GGATTCATCGACTGTGGCCGGCTGGGTGTGGCGGACCGCTATCAGGACATAGCGTTGGCTACCCGTGATA
TTGCTGAAGAGCTTGGCGGCGAATGGGCTGACCGCTTCCTCGTGCTTTACGGTATCGCCGCTCCCGATTC
GCAGCGCATCGCCTTCTATCGCCTTCTTGACGAGTTCTTCTGAGCGGGACTCTGGGGTTCGAAATGACCG
ACCAAGCGACGCCCAACCTGCCATCACGAGATTTCGATTCCACCGCCGCCTTCTATGAAAGGTTGGGCTT
CGGAATCGTTTTCCGGGACGCCGGCTGGATGATCCTCCAGCGCGGGGATCTCATGCTGGAGTTCTTCGCC
CACCCCAACTTGTTTATTGCAGCTTATAATGGTTACAAATAAAGCAATAGCATCACAAATTTCACAAATA
AAGCATTTTTTTCACTGCATTCTAGTTGTGGTTTGTCCAAACTCATCAATGTATCTTATCATGTCTGTAT
ACCGTCGACCTCTAGCTAGAGCTTGGCGTAATCATGGTCATAGCTGTTTCCTGTGTGAAATTGTTATCCG
CTCACAATTCCACACAACATACGAGCCGGAAGCATAAAGTGTAAAGCCTGGGGTGCCTAATGAGTGAGCT
AACTCACATTAATTGCGTTGCGCTCACTGCCCGCTTTCCAGTCGGGAAACCTGTCGTGCCAGCTGCATTA
ATGAATCGGCCAACGCGCGGGGAGAGGCGGTTTGCGTATTGGGCGCTCTTCCGCTTCCTCGCTCACTGAC
TCGCTGCGCTCGGTCGTTCGGCTGCGGCGAGCGGTATCAGCTCACTCAAAGGCGGTAATACGGTTATCCA
CAGAATCAGGGGATAACGCAGGAAAGAACATGTGAGCAAAAGGCCAGCAAAAGGCCAGGAACCGTAAAAA
GGCCGCGTTGCTGGCGTTTTTCCATAGGCTCCGCCCCCCTGACGAGCATCACAAAAATCGACGCTCAAGT
CAGAGGTGGCGAAACCCGACAGGACTATAAAGATACCAGGCGTTTCCCCCTGGAAGCTCCCTCGTGCGCT
CTCCTGTTCCGACCCTGCCGCTTACCGGATACCTGTCCGCCTTTCTCCCTTCGGGAAGCGTGGCGCTTTC
TCATAGCTCACGCTGTAGGTATCTCAGTTCGGTGTAGGTCGTTCGCTCCAAGCTGGGCTGTGTGCACGAA
CCCCCCGTTCAGCCCGACCGCTGCGCCTTATCCGGTAACTATCGTCTTGAGTCCAACCCGGTAAGACACG
ACTTATCGCCACTGGCAGCAGCCACTGGTAACAGGATTAGCAGAGCGAGGTATGTAGGCGGTGCTACAGA
GTTCTTGAAGTGGTGGCCTAACTACGGCTACACTAGAAGAACAGTATTTGGTATCTGCGCTCTGCTGAAG
CCAGTTACCTTCGGAAAAAGAGTTGGTAGCTCTTGATCCGGCAAACAAACCACCGCTGGTAGCGGTTTTT
TTGTTTGCAAGCAGCAGATTACGCGCAGAAAAAAAGGATCTCAAGAAGATCCTTTGATCTTTTCTACGGG
GTCTGACGCTCAGTGGAACGAAAACTCACGTTAAGGGATTTTGGTCATGAGATTATCAAAAAGGATCTTC
ACCTAGATCCTTTTAAATTAAAAATGAAGTTTTAAATCAATCTAAAGTATATATGAGTAAACTTGGTCTG
ACAGTTACCAATGCTTAATCAGTGAGGCACCTATCTCAGCGATCTGTCTATTTCGTTCATCCATAGTTGC
CTGACTCCCCGTCGTGTAGATAACTACGATACGGGAGGGCTTACCATCTGGCCCCAGTGCTGCAATGATA
CCGCGAGACCCACGCTCACCGGCTCCAGATTTATCAGCAATAAACCAGCCAGCCGGAAGGGCCGAGCGCA
GAAGTGGTCCTGCAACTTTATCCGCCTCCATCCAGTCTATTAATTGTTGCCGGGAAGCTAGAGTAAGTAG
TTCGCCAGTTAATAGTTTGCGCAACGTTGTTGCCATTGCTACAGGCATCGTGGTGTCACGCTCGTCGTTT
GGTATGGCTTCATTCAGCTCCGGTTCCCAACGATCAAGGCGAGTTACATGATCCCCCATGTTGTGCAAAA
AAGCGGTTAGCTCCTTCGGTCCTCCGATCGTTGTCAGAAGTAAGTTGGCCGCAGTGTTATCACTCATGGT
TATGGCAGCACTGCATAATTCTCTTACTGTCATGCCATCCGTAAGATGCTTTTCTGTGACTGGTGAGTAC
TCAACCAAGTCATTCTGAGAATAGTGTATGCGGCGACCGAGTTGCTCTTGCCCGGCGTCAATACGGGATA
ATACCGCGCCACATAGCAGAACTTTAAAAGTGCTCATCATTGGAAAACGTTCTTCGGGGCGAAAACTCTC
AAGGATCTTACCGCTGTTGAGATCCAGTTCGATGTAACCCACTCGTGCACCCAACTGATCTTCAGCATCT
TTTACTTTCACCAGCGTTTCTGGGTGAGCAAAAACAGGAAGGCAAAATGCCGCAAAAAAGGGAATAAGGG
CGACACGGAAATGTTGAATACTCATACTCTTCCTTTTTCAATATTATTGAAGCATTTATCAGGGTTATTG
TCTCATGAGCGGATACATATTTGAATGTATTTAGAAAAATAAACAAATAGGGGTTCCGCGCACATTTCCC
CGAAAAGTGCCACCTGACGTC
