Features (pLannotate 1.2.2; 23 found; start..end, strand, type, name):
     28..80      -  misc_feature   bom (fragment): basis of mobility region from pBR322
    221..461     -  promoter       U6 promoter: RNA polymerase III promoter for human U6 snRNA
    524..827     +  enhancer       CMV enhancer: human cytomegalovirus immediate early enhancer
    828..1031    +  promoter       CMV promoter: human cytomegalovirus (CMV) immediate early promoter
   1027..1060    +  LTR            5' LTR (truncated) (fragment): truncated 5' long terminal repeat (LTR) from HIV-1
   1076..1094    +  promoter       T7 promoter: promoter for bacteriophage T7 RNA polymerase
   1187..5104    +  CDS            AsCpf1: CRISPR-associated protein from Acidaminococcus sp. BV3L6 (Zetsche et al., 2015)
   5105..5152    +  CDS            nucleoplasmin NLS: bipartite nuclear localization signal from nucleoplasmin
   5159..5239    +  CDS            3xHA: three tandem HA epitope tags
   5319..5543    +  polyA_signal   bGH poly(A) signal: bovine growth hormone polyadenylation signal
   5547..5568    +  promoter       SV40 promoter (fragment): SV40 enhancer and early promoter
   5589..6017    +  rep_origin     f1 ori (sequence partly withheld): f1 bacteriophage origin of replication; arrow indicates direction of (+) strand synthesis
   6031..6360    +  promoter       SV40 promoter: SV40 enhancer and early promoter
   6427..7218    +  CDS            neo: KKA2_KLEPN - Also known as kan, nptII. Experimental evidence at protein level: Swiss-Prot protein existence level 1. Resistance to kanamycin, neomycin, paromomycin, ribostamycin, butirosin and gentamicin B. From Klebsiella pneumoniae.
   7242..7400    +  CDS            ble (fragment): BLE_KLEPN - Experimental evidence at protein level: Swiss-Prot protein existence level 1. Binding protein with a strong affinity to the bleomycin family of antibiotics. Binds to CL990; an antimitotic-antibiotic compound. From Klebsiella pneumoniae.
   7395..7516    +  polyA_signal   SV40 poly(A) signal: SV40 polyadenylation signal
   7589..7605    -  protein_bind   lac operator: The lac repressor binds to the lac operator to inhibit transcription in E. coli. This inhibition can be relieved by adding lactose or isopropyl-β-D-thiogalactopyranoside (IPTG). lac repressor encoded by lacI
   7613..7643    -  promoter       lac promoter: promoter for the E. coli lac operon
   7658..7679    -  protein_bind   CAP binding site: CAP binding activates transcription in the presence of cAMP. E. coli catabolite activator protein
   7692..7784    -  CDS            lacI (fragment): lac repressor; lacI; The lac repressor binds to the lac operator to inhibit transcription in E. coli. This inhibition can be relieved by adding lactose or isopropyl-β-D-thiogalactopyranoside (IPTG).
   7967..8555    -  rep_origin     ori: high-copy-number ColE1/pMB1/pBR322/pUC origin of replication
   8726..9586    -  CDS            AmpR: β-lactamase; bla; confers resistance to ampicillin, carbenicillin, and related antibiotics
   9587..9691    -  promoter       AmpR promoter: bla
>Addgene plasmid #107539 | pTE3328 | addgene full sequence | sequence record 207236 | Addgene NGS Result
GACGGATCGGGAGATCTCCCGATCCCCTATGGTGCACTCTCAGTACAATCTGCTCTGATGCCGCATAGTT
AAGCCAGTATCTGCTCCCTGCTTGTGTGTTGGAGGTCGCTGAGTAGTGCGCGAGCAAAATTTAAGCTACA
ACAAGGCAAGGCTTGACCGACAATTAAAAAAGGAGACGGGATCCCGTCTCCATCTACAAGAGTAGAAATT
ACGGTGTTTCGTCCTTTCCACAAGATATATAAAGCCAAGAAATCGAAATACTTTCAAGTTACGGTAAGCA
TATGATAGTCCATTTTAAAACATAATTTTAAAACTGCAAACTACCCAAGAAATTATTACTTTCTACGTCA
CGTATTTTGTACTAATATCTTTGTGTTTACAGTCAAATTAATTCCAATTATCTCTCTAACAGCCTTGTAT
CGTATATGCAAATATGAAGGAATCATGGGAAATAGGCCCTCACTAGTTATTAATAGTAATCAATTACGGG
GTCATTAGTTCATAGCCCATATATGGAGTTCCGCGTTACATAACTTACGGTAAATGGCCCGCCTGGCTGA
CCGCCCAACGACCCCCGCCCATTGACGTCAATAATGACGTATGTTCCCATAGTAACGCCAATAGGGACTT
TCCATTGACGTCAATGGGTGGAGTATTTACGGTAAACTGCCCACTTGGCAGTACATCAAGTGTATCATAT
GCCAAGTACGCCCCCTATTGACGTCAATGACGGTAAATGGCCCGCCTGGCATTATGCCCAGTACATGACC
TTATGGGACTTTCCTACTTGGCAGTACATCTACGTATTAGTCATCGCTATTACCATGGTGATGCGGTTTT
GGCAGTACATCAATGGGCGTGGATAGCGGTTTGACTCACGGGGATTTCCAAGTCTCCACCCCATTGACGT
CAATGGGAGTTTGTTTTGGCACCAAAATCAACGGGACTTTCCAAAATGTCGTAACAACTCCGCCCCATTG
ACGCAAATGGGCGGTAGGCGTGTACGGTGGGAGGTCTATATAAGCAGAGCTCTCTGGCTAACTAGAGAAC
CCACTGCTTACTGGCTTATCGAAATTAATACGACTCACTATAGGGAGACCCAAGCTGGCTAGCGTTTAAA
CTTAAGCTTGCCACCATGGCCCCAAAGAAGAAGCGGAAGGTCGGTATCCACGGAGTCCCAGCAGCCACAC
AGTTCGAGGGCTTTACCAACCTGTATCAGGTGAGCAAGACACTGCGGTTTGAGCTGATCCCACAGGGCAA
GACCCTGAAGCACATCCAGGAGCAGGGCTTCATCGAGGAGGACAAGGCCCGCAATGATCACTACAAGGAG
CTGAAGCCCATCATCGATCGGATCTACAAGACCTATGCCGACCAGTGCCTGCAGCTGGTGCAGCTGGATT
GGGAGAACCTGAGCGCCGCCATCGACTCCTATAGAAAGGAGAAAACCGAGGAGACAAGGAACGCCCTGAT
CGAGGAGCAGGCCACATATCGCAATGCCATCCACGACTACTTCATCGGCCGGACAGACAACCTGACCGAT
GCCATCAATAAGAGACACGCCGAGATCTACAAGGGCCTGTTCAAGGCCGAGCTGTTTAATGGCAAGGTGC
TGAAGCAGCTGGGCACCGTGACCACAACCGAGCACGAGAACGCCCTGCTGCGGAGCTTCGACAAGTTTAC
AACCTACTTCTCCGGCTTTTATGAGAACAGGAAGAACGTGTTCAGCGCCGAGGATATCAGCACAGCCATC
CCACACCGCATCGTGCAGGACAACTTCCCCAAGTTTAAGGAGAATTGTCACATCTTCACACGCCTGATCA
CCGCCGTGCCCAGCCTGCGGGAGCACTTTGAGAACGTGAAGAAGGCCATCGGCATCTTCGTGAGCACCTC
CATCGAGGAGGTGTTTTCCTTCCCTTTTTATAACCAGCTGCTGACACAGACCCAGATCGACCTGTATAAC
CAGCTGCTGGGAGGAATCTCTCGGGAGGCAGGCACCGAGAAGATCAAGGGCCTGAACGAGGTGCTGAATC
TGGCCATCCAGAAGAATGATGAGACAGCCCACATCATCGCCTCCCTGCCACACAGATTCATCCCCCTGTT
TAAGCAGATCCTGTCCGATAGGAACACCCTGTCTTTCATCCTGGAGGAGTTTAAGAGCGACGAGGAAGTG
ATCCAGTCCTTCTGCAAGTACAAGACACTGCTGAGAAACGAGAACGTGCTGGAGACAGCCGAGGCCCTGT
TTAACGAGCTGAACAGCATCGACCTGACACACATCTTCATCAGCCACAAGAAGCTGGAGACAATCAGCAG
CGCCCTGTGCGACCACTGGGATACACTGAGGAATGCCCTGTATGAGCGGAGAATCTCCGAGCTGACAGGC
AAGATCACCAAGTCTGCCAAGGAGAAGGTGCAGCGCAGCCTGAAGCACGAGGATATCAACCTGCAGGAGA
TCATCTCTGCCGCAGGCAAGGAGCTGAGCGAGGCCTTCAAGCAGAAAACCAGCGAGATCCTGTCCCACGC
ACACGCCGCCCTGGATCAGCCACTGCCTACAACCCTGAAGAAGCAGGAGGAGAAGGAGATCCTGAAGTCT
CAGCTGGACAGCCTGCTGGGCCTGTACCACCTGCTGGACTGGTTTGCCGTGGATGAGTCCAACGAGGTGG
ACCCCGAGTTCTCTGCCCGGCTGACCGGCATCAAGCTGGAGATGGAGCCTTCTCTGAGCTTCTACAACAA
GGCCAGAAATTATGCCACCAAGAAGCCCTACTCCGTGGAGAAGTTCAAGCTGAACTTTCAGATGCCTACA
CTGGCCCGGGGCTGGGACGTGAATAAGGAGAAGAACAATGGCGCCATCCTGTTTGTGAAGAACGGCCTGT
ACTATCTGGGCATCATGCCAAAGCAGAAGGGCAGGTATAAGGCCCTCAGCTTCGAGCCCACAGAGAAAAC
CAGCGAGGGCTTTGATAAGATGTACTATGACTACTTTCCGGATGCCGCCAAGATGATCCCACGGTGCAGC
ACCCAGCTGAAGGCGGTGACCGCCCACTTTCAGACCCACACAACCCCCATCCTGCTGTCCAACAATTTCA
TCGAGCCTCTGGAGATCACAAAGGAGATCTACGACCTGAACAATCCTGAGAAGGAGCCAAAGAAGTTTCA
GACAGCGTACGCCAAGAAAACCGGCGACCAGAAGGGCTACAGAGAGGCCCTGTGCAAGTGGATCGACTTC
ACAAGGGATTTTCTGTCCAAGTATACCAAGACAACCTCTATCGATCTGTCTAGCCTGCGGCCATCCTCTC
AGTATAAGGACCTGGGCGAGTACTATGCCGAGCTGAATCCCCTGCTGTACCACATCAGCTTCCAGAGAAT
CGCCGAGAAGGAGATCATGGATGCCGTGGAGACAGGCAAGCTGTACCTGTTCCAGATCTATAACAAGGAC
TTTGCCAAGGGCCACCACGGCAAGCCTAATCTGCACACACTGTATTGGACCGGTCTGTTTTCTCCAGAGA
ACCTGGCCAAGACAAGCATCAAGCTGAATGGCCAGGCCGAGCTGTTCTACCGCCCTAAGTCCAGGATGAA
GAGGATGGCACACCGGCTGGGAGAGAAGATGCTGAACAAGAAGCTGAAGGATCAGAAAACCCCAATCCCC
GACACCCTGTACCAGGAGCTGTACGACTATGTGAATCACAGACTGTCCCACGACCTGTCTGATGAGGCCA
GGGCCCTGCTGCCCAACGTGATCACCAAGGAGGTGTCTCACGAGATCATCAAGGATAGGCGCTTTACCAG
CGACAAGTTCTTTTTCCACGTGCCTATCACACTGAACTATCAGGCCGCCAATTCCCCATCTAAGTTCAAC
CAGAGGGTGAATGCCTACCTGAAGGAGCACCCCGAGACACCTATCATCGGCATCGATCGGGGCGAGAGAA
ACCTGATCTATATCACAGTGATCGACTCCACCGGCAAGATCCTGGAGCAGCGGAGCCTGAACACCATCCA
GCAGTTTGATTACCAGAAGAAGCTGGACAACAGGGAGAAGGAGAGGGTGGCAGCAAGGCAGGCCTGGTCT
GTGGTGGGCACAATCAAGGATCTGAAGCAGGGCTATCTGAGCCAGGTCATCCACGAGATCGTGGACCTGA
TGATCCACTACCAGGCCGTGGTGGTGCTGGAGAACCTGAATTTCGGCTTTAAGAGCAAGAGGACCGGCAT
CGCCGAGAAGGCCGTGTACCAGCAGTTCGAGAAGATGCTGATCGATAAGCTGAATTGCCTGGTGCTGAAG
GACTATCCAGCAGAGAAAGTGGGAGGCGTGCTGAACCCATACCAGCTGACAGACCAGTTCACCTCCTTTG
CCAAGATGGGCACCCAGTCTGGCTTCCTGTTTTACGTGCCTGCCCCATATACATCTAAGATCGATCCCCT
GACCGGCTTCGTGGACCCCTTCGTGTGGAAAACCATCAAGAATCACGAGAGCCGCAAGCACTTCCTGGAG
GGCTTCGACTTTCTGCACTACGACGTGAAAACCGGCGACTTCATCCTGCACTTTAAGATGAACAGAAATC
TGTCCTTCCAGAGGGGCCTGCCCGGCTTTATGCCTGCATGGGATATCGTGTTCGAGAAGAACGAGACACA
GTTTGACGCCAAGGGCACCCCTTTCATCGCCGGCAAGAGAATCGTGCCAGTGATCGAGAATCACAGATTC
ACCGGCAGATACCGGGACCTGTATCCTGCCAACGAGCTGATCGCCCTGCTGGAGGAGAAGGGCATCGTGT
TCAGGGATGGCTCCAACATCCTGCCAAAGCTGCTGGAGAATGACGATTCTCACGCCATCGACACCATGGT
GGCCCTGATCCGCAGCGTGCTGCAGATGCGGAACTCCAATGCCGCCACAGGCGAGGACTATATCAACAGC
CCCGTGCGCGATCTGAATGGCGTGTGCTTCGACTCCCGGTTTCAGAACCCAGAGTGGCCCATGGACGCCG
ATGCCAATGGCGCCTACCACATCGCCCTGAAGGGCCAGCTGCTGCTGAATCACCTGAAGGAGAGCAAGGA
TCTGAAGCTGCAGAACGGCATCTCCAATCAGGACTGGCTGGCCTACATCCAGGAGCTGCGCAACAAAAGG
CCGGCGGCCACGAAAAAGGCCGGCCAGGCAAAAAAGAAAAAGGGATCCTACCCATACGATGTTCCAGATT
ACGCTTATCCCTACGACGTGCCTGATTATGCATACCCATATGATGTCCCCGACTATGCCTAAGAATTCTG
CAGATATCCAGCACAGTGGCGGCCGCTCGAGTCTAGAGGGCCCGTTTAAACCCGCTGATCAGCCTCGACT
GTGCCTTCTAGTTGCCAGCCATCTGTTGTTTGCCCCTCCCCCGTGCCTTCCTTGACCCTGGAAGGTGCCA
CTCCCACTGTCCTTTCCTAATAAAATGAGGAAATTGCATCGCATTGTCTGAGTAGGTGTCATTCTATTCT
GGGGGGTGGGGTGGGGCAGGACAGCAAGGGGGAGGATTGGGAAGACAATAGCAGGCATGCTGGGGATGCG
GTGGGCTCTATGGCTTCTGAGGCGGAAAGAACCAGCTGGGGCTCTAGGGGGTATCCCC
[124 nt withheld, positions 5589-5712]
C
[91 nt withheld, positions 5714-5804]
A
[49 nt withheld, positions 5806-5854]
CCTTTGACGTTGGAGTCCACGTTCTTT
[37 nt withheld, positions 5882-5918]
ACCCTATCTCGGTCTATTCTTTTGATTTATAAGGGATTTTGCCGATTTCGGCCTATTGGTTAAAAAATGA
GCTGATTTAACAAAAATTTAACGCGAATTAATTCTGTGGAATGTGTGTCAGTTAGGGTGTGGAAAGTCCC
CAGGCTCCCCAGCAGGCAGAAGTATGCAAAGCATGCATCTCAATTAGTCAGCAACCAGGTGTGGAAAGTC
CCCAGGCTCCCCAGCAGGCAGAAGTATGCAAAGCATGCATCTCAATTAGTCAGCAACCATAGTCCCGCCC
CTAACTCCGCCCATCCCGCCCCTAACTCCGCCCAGTTCCGCCCATTCTCCGCCCCATGGCTGACTAATTT
TTTTTATTTATGCAGAGGCCGAGGCCGCCTCTGCCTCTGAGCTATTCCAGAAGTAGTGAGGAGGCTTTTT
TGGAGGCCTAGGCTTTTGCAAAAAGCTCCCGGGAGCTTGTATATCCATTTTCGGATCTGATCAAGAGACA
GGATGAGGATCGTTTCGCATGATTGAACAAGATGGATTGCACGCAGGTTCTCCGGCCGCTTGGGTGGAGA
GGCTATTCGGCTATGACTGGGCACAACAGACAATCGGCTGCTCTGATGCCGCCGTGTTCCGGCTGTCAGC
GCAGGGGCGCCCGGTTCTTTTTGTCAAGACCGACCTGTCCGGTGCCCTGAATGAACTGCAGGACGAGGCA
GCGCGGCTATCGTGGCTGGCCACGACGGGCGTTCCTTGCGCAGCTGTGCTCGACGTTGTCACTGAAGCGG
GAAGGGACTGGCTGCTATTGGGCGAAGTGCCGGGGCAGGATCTCCTGTCATCTCACCTTGCTCCTGCCGA
GAAAGTATCCATCATGGCTGATGCAATGCGGCGGCTGCATACGCTTGATCCGGCTACCTGCCCATTCGAC
CACCAAGCGAAACATCGCATCGAGCGAGCACGTACTCGGATGGAAGCCGGTCTTGTCGATCAGGATGATC
TGGACGAAGAGCATCAGGGGCTCGCGCCAGCCGAACTGTTCGCCAGGCTCAAGGCGCGCATGCCCGACGG
CGAGGATCTCGTCGTGACCCATGGCGATGCCTGCTTGCCGAATATCATGGTGGAAAATGGCCGCTTTTCT
GGATTCATCGACTGTGGCCGGCTGGGTGTGGCGGACCGCTATCAGGACATAGCGTTGGCTACCCGTGATA
TTGCTGAAGAGCTTGGCGGCGAATGGGCTGACCGCTTCCTCGTGCTTTACGGTATCGCCGCTCCCGATTC
GCAGCGCATCGCCTTCTATCGCCTTCTTGACGAGTTCTTCTGAGCGGGACTCTGGGGTTCGAAATGACCG
ACCAAGCGACGCCCAACCTGCCATCACGAGATTTCGATTCCACCGCCGCCTTCTATGAAAGGTTGGGCTT
CGGAATCGTTTTCCGGGACGCCGGCTGGATGATCCTCCAGCGCGGGGATCTCATGCTGGAGTTCTTCGCC
CACCCCAACTTGTTTATTGCAGCTTATAATGGTTACAAATAAAGCAATAGCATCACAAATTTCACAAATA
AAGCATTTTTTTCACTGCATTCTAGTTGTGGTTTGTCCAAACTCATCAATGTATCTTATCATGTCTGTAT
ACCGTCGACCTCTAGCTAGAGCTTGGCGTAATCATGGTCATAGCTGTTTCCTGTGTGAAATTGTTATCCG
CTCACAATTCCACACAACATACGAGCCGGAAGCATAAAGTGTAAAGCCTGGGGTGCCTAATGAGTGAGCT
AACTCACATTAATTGCGTTGCGCTCACTGCCCGCTTTCCAGTCGGGAAACCTGTCGTGCCAGCTGCATTA
ATGAATCGGCCAACGCGCGGGGAGAGGCGGTTTGCGTATTGGGCGCTCTTCCGCTTCCTCGCTCACTGAC
TCGCTGCGCTCGGTCGTTCGGCTGCGGCGAGCGGTATCAGCTCACTCAAAGGCGGTAATACGGTTATCCA
CAGAATCAGGGGATAACGCAGGAAAGAACATGTGAGCAAAAGGCCAGCAAAAGGCCAGGAACCGTAAAAA
GGCCGCGTTGCTGGCGTTTTTCCATAGGCTCCGCCCCCCTGACGAGCATCACAAAAATCGACGCTCAAGT
CAGAGGTGGCGAAACCCGACAGGACTATAAAGATACCAGGCGTTTCCCCCTGGAAGCTCCCTCGTGCGCT
CTCCTGTTCCGACCCTGCCGCTTACCGGATACCTGTCCGCCTTTCTCCCTTCGGGAAGCGTGGCGCTTTC
TCATAGCTCACGCTGTAGGTATCTCAGTTCGGTGTAGGTCGTTCGCTCCAAGCTGGGCTGTGTGCACGAA
CCCCCCGTTCAGCCCGACCGCTGCGCCTTATCCGGTAACTATCGTCTTGAGTCCAACCCGGTAAGACACG
ACTTATCGCCACTGGCAGCAGCCACTGGTAACAGGATTAGCAGAGCGAGGTATGTAGGCGGTGCTACAGA
GTTCTTGAAGTGGTGGCCTAACTACGGCTACACTAGAAGAACAGTATTTGGTATCTGCGCTCTGCTGAAG
CCAGTTACCTTCGGAAAAAGAGTTGGTAGCTCTTGATCCGGCAAACAAACCACCGCTGGTAGCGGTGGTT
TTTTTGTTTGCAAGCAGCAGATTACGCGCAGAAAAAAAGGATCTCAAGAAGATCCTTTGATCTTTTCTAC
GGGGTCTGACGCTCAGTGGAACGAAAACTCACGTTAAGGGATTTTGGTCATGAGATTATCAAAAAGGATC
TTCACCTAGATCCTTTTAAATTAAAAATGAAGTTTTAAATCAATCTAAAGTATATATGAGTAAACTTGGT
CTGACAGTTACCAATGCTTAATCAGTGAGGCACCTATCTCAGCGATCTGTCTATTTCGTTCATCCATAGT
TGCCTGACTCCCCGTCGTGTAGATAACTACGATACGGGAGGGCTTACCATCTGGCCCCAGTGCTGCAATG
ATACCGCGAGACCCACGCTCACCGGCTCCAGATTTATCAGCAATAAACCAGCCAGCCGGAAGGGCCGAGC
GCAGAAGTGGTCCTGCAACTTTATCCGCCTCCATCCAGTCTATTAATTGTTGCCGGGAAGCTAGAGTAAG
TAGTTCGCCAGTTAATAGTTTGCGCAACGTTGTTGCCATTGCTACAGGCATCGTGGTGTCACGCTCGTCG
TTTGGTATGGCTTCATTCAGCTCCGGTTCCCAACGATCAAGGCGAGTTACATGATCCCCCATGTTGTGCA
AAAAAGCGGTTAGCTCCTTCGGTCCTCCGATCGTTGTCAGAAGTAAGTTGGCCGCAGTGTTATCACTCAT
GGTTATGGCAGCACTGCATAATTCTCTTACTGTCATGCCATCCGTAAGATGCTTTTCTGTGACTGGTGAG
TACTCAACCAAGTCATTCTGAGAATAGTGTATGCGGCGACCGAGTTGCTCTTGCCCGGCGTCAATACGGG
ATAATACCGCGCCACATAGCAGAACTTTAAAAGTGCTCATCATTGGAAAACGTTCTTCGGGGCGAAAACT
CTCAAGGATCTTACCGCTGTTGAGATCCAGTTCGATGTAACCCACTCGTGCACCCAACTGATCTTCAGCA
TCTTTTACTTTCACCAGCGTTTCTGGGTGAGCAAAAACAGGAAGGCAAAATGCCGCAAAAAAGGGAATAA
GGGCGACACGGAAATGTTGAATACTCATACTCTTCCTTTTTCAATATTATTGAAGCATTTATCAGGGTTA
TTGTCTCATGAGCGGATACATATTTGAATGTATTTAGAAAAATAAACAAATAGGGGTTCCGCGCACATTT
CCCCGAAAAGTGCCACCTGACGTC
